Addgene plasmid #77410: PFKL gRNA (BRDN0001146574)
Purpose: 3rd generation lentiviral gRNA plasmid targeting human PFKL
Depositing lab: John Doench & David Root. Depositing organization: Broad Institute. Publication: Optimized sgRNA design to maximize activity and minimize off-target effects of CRISPR-Cas9. Doench JG, Fusi N, Sullender M, Hegde M, Vaimberg EW, Donovan KF, Smith I, Tothova Z, Wilen C, Orchard R, Virgin HW, Listgarten J, Root DE. Nat Biotechnol. 2016 Jan 18. doi: 10.1038/nbt.3437. PubMed 26780180.
Backbone
  Vector backbone: lentiGuide-Puro
  Backbone manufacturer: Zhang Lab (Addgene plasmid # 52963)
  Vector type: Mammalian Expression, Lentiviral, CRISPR
  Selectable markers: Puromycin
Growth in bacteria
  Bacterial resistance: Ampicillin, 100 μg/mL
  Growth temperature: 37°C
  Growth strain: DH5alpha
  Copy number: High Copy
Gene/Insert
  Gene/Insert name: PFKL (alt names: PFKL; NM_001002021.2)
  gRNA/shRNA sequence: GAGGGTGCCATTGACCGCAA
  Species: H. sapiens (human)
  Entrez Gene: PFKL (a.k.a. ATP-PFK, PFK-B, PFK-L)
  Promoter: hU6
  Cloning method: Unknown
  Sequencing primers: 5′ U6-F; 3′ pS2-R
Terms and licenses: Academic/Nonprofit Terms; Industry Terms: Not Available to Industry
Depositor comments: The gRNA was designed to target the following Genbank reference sequence(s): NM_001002021.2,NM_002626.5. Note that this plasmid does NOT contain Cas9. It should be used in conjunction with lentiCas9-Blast (Addgene #52962) or otherwise with cell lines already expressing Cas9. Browse the full kinome gRNA library at http://www.addgene.org/pooled-library/broadgpp-human-kinome/ or visit http://www.broadinstitute.org/rnai/public/ for detailed protocols and information.
How to cite: PFKL gRNA (BRDN0001146574) was a gift from John Doench & David Root (Addgene plasmid # 77410 ; http://n2t.net/addgene:77410 ; RRID:Addgene_77410)
