[The description below was written by a language model from this plasmid's Addgene catalogue record and pLannotate feature annotations shown in this document.]
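Description:
PFKL gRNA (BRDN0001146574) is a third-generation lentiviral CRISPR guide plasmid built on the lentiGuide-Puro backbone and designed to deliver a single guide RNA against human PFKL, the liver-type phosphofructokinase gene. It is maintained in E. coli through a high-copy ColE1/pUC-type origin with ampicillin resistance (AmpR). The backbone also carries an f1 origin, an SV40 origin and poly(A) signal, and remnants of lac and T7/T3 cloning-vector sequences. The assembled sequence is about 8.3 kb.

The viral cassette begins with an RSV promoter fused to a truncated HIV-1 5' LTR, which drives Tat-independent production of the genomic RNA in packaging cells. This is followed by the Ψ packaging signal with a partial gag sequence and the Rev response element for nuclear export. A human U6 RNA polymerase III promoter then transcribes the PFKL-specific spacer joined to the Streptococcus pyogenes Cas9 gRNA scaffold. Downstream lie the cPPT/CTS, which aids nuclear import, and an EF-1α core promoter with its intron A driving puromycin N-acetyltransferase for selection of transduced mammalian cells. A WPRE enhances transcript expression, and the ΔU3 self-inactivating 3' LTR closes the provirus.

The plasmid does not encode Cas9, so it is meant to be used with a separate Cas9 lentivector or in cells that already express Cas9. The guide was designed against two PFKL reference transcripts and belongs to a human kinome gRNA collection built with optimized sgRNA design rules. It is suited to knockout of PFKL in human cells.
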