Features (pLannotate 1.2.2; 29 found; start..end, strand, type, name):
     14..80      +  CDS            small t antigen (fragment): SV40 (simian virus 40) small t antigen
    106..317     +  promoter       EF-1α core promoter: core promoter for human elongation factor EF-1α
    318..1256    +  intron         EF-1α intron A: intron upstream of the start codon of human EF-1α
   1278..1877    +  CDS            PuroR (fragment): puromycin N-acetyltransferase; pac from Streptomyces; confers resistance to puromycin
   1893..2481    +  misc_feature   WPRE: woodchuck hepatitis virus posttranscriptional regulatory element
   2532..2551    +  misc_feature   cPPT/CTS (fragment): central polypurine tract and central termination sequence of HIV-1
   2553..2786    +  LTR            3' LTR (ΔU3): self-inactivating 3' long terminal repeat (LTR) from HIV-1
   2864..2985    +  polyA_signal   SV40 poly(A) signal: SV40 polyadenylation signal
   3025..3160    +  rep_origin     SV40 ori: SV40 origin of replication
   3181..3199    -  promoter       T7 promoter: promoter for bacteriophage T7 RNA polymerase
   3207..3362    +  CDS            lacZα (fragment): LacZα fragment of β-galactosidase; lacZ fragment
   3367..3795    +  rep_origin     f1 ori (sequence partly withheld): f1 bacteriophage origin of replication; arrow indicates direction of (+) strand synthesis
   3848..3952    +  promoter       AmpR promoter: bla
   3953..4813    +  CDS            AmpR: β-lactamase; bla; confers resistance to ampicillin, carbenicillin, and related antibiotics
   4984..5572    +  rep_origin     ori: high-copy-number ColE1/pMB1/pBR322/pUC origin of replication
   5755..5847    +  CDS            lacI (fragment): lac repressor; lacI; The lac repressor binds to the lac operator to inhibit transcription in E. coli. This inhibition can be relieved by adding lactose or isopropyl-β-D-thiogalactopyranoside (IPTG).
   5860..5881    +  protein_bind   CAP binding site: CAP binding activates transcription in the presence of cAMP. E. coli catabolite activator protein
   5896..5926    +  promoter       lac promoter: promoter for the E. coli lac operon
   5934..5950    +  protein_bind   lac operator: The lac repressor binds to the lac operator to inhibit transcription in E. coli. This inhibition can be relieved by adding lactose or isopropyl-β-D-thiogalactopyranoside (IPTG). lac repressor encoded by lacI
   5995..6013    +  promoter       T3 promoter: promoter for bacteriophage T3 RNA polymerase
   6041..6267    +  promoter       RSV promoter: Rous sarcoma virus enhancer/promoter
   6268..6448    +  LTR            5' LTR (truncated): truncated 5' long terminal repeat (LTR) from HIV-1
   6495..6620    +  misc_feature   HIV-1 Ψ: packaging signal of human immunodeficiency virus type 1
   6604..6967    +  CDS            HIV-1 gag (fragment): gag protein from human immunodeficiency virus 1; gag
   7113..7346    +  misc_feature   RRE: The Rev response element (RRE) of HIV-1 allows for Rev-dependent mRNA export from the nucleus to the cytoplasm.
   7723..7749    +  CDS            Rev (fragment): human immunodeficiency virus 1 (HIV-1) Rev protein; rev; enhances nuclear export of unspliced and incompletely spliced viral mRNAs
   7753..7993    +  promoter       U6 promoter: RNA polymerase III promoter for human U6 snRNA
   8023..8098    +  misc_RNA       gRNA scaffold: guide RNA scaffold for the Streptococcus pyogenes CRISPR/Cas9 system
   8154..8271    +  misc_feature   cPPT/CTS: central polypurine tract and central termination sequence of HIV-1
>Addgene plasmid #77410 | PFKL gRNA (BRDN0001146574) | addgene full sequence | sequence record 187708 | Addgene Assembled Sequence
CCCGGGTGCAAAGATGGATAAAGTTTTAAACAGAGAGGAATCTTTGCAGCTAATGGACCTTCTAGGTCTT
GAAAGGAGTGGGAATTGGCTCCGGTGCCCGTCAGTGGGCAGAGCGCACATCGCCCACAGTCCCCGAGAAG
TTGGGGGGAGGGGTCGGCAATTGATCCGGTGCCTAGAGAAGGTGGCGCGGGGTAAACTGGGAAAGTGATG
TCGTGTACTGGCTCCGCCTTTTTCCCGAGGGTGGGGGAGAACCGTATATAAGTGCAGTAGTCGCCGTGAA
CGTTCTTTTTCGCAACGGGTTTGCCGCCAGAACACAGGTAAGTGCCGTGTGTGGTTCCCGCGGGCCTGGC
CTCTTTACGGGTTATGGCCCTTGCGTGCCTTGAATTACTTCCACCTGGCTGCAGTACGTGATTCTTGATC
CCGAGCTTCGGGTTGGAAGTGGGTGGGAGAGTTCGAGGCCTTGCGCTTAAGGAGCCCCTTCGCCTCGTGC
TTGAGTTGAGGCCTGGCCTGGGCGCTGGGGCCGCCGCGTGCGAATCTGGTGGCACCTTCGCGCCTGTCTC
GCTGCTTTCGATAAGTCTCTAGCCATTTAAAATTTTTGATGACCTGCTGCGACGCTTTTTTTCTGGCAAG
ATAGTCTTGTAAATGCGGGCCAAGATCTGCACACTGGTATTTCGGTTTTTGGGGCCGCGGGCGGCGACGG
GGCCCGTGCGTCCCAGCGCACATGTTCGGCGAGGCGGGGCCTGCGAGCGCGGCCACCGAGAATCGGACGG
GGGTAGTCTCAAGCTGGCCGGCCTGCTCTGGTGCCTGGCCTCGCGCCGCCGTGTATCGCCCCGCCCTGGG
CGGCAAGGCTGGCCCGGTCGGCACCAGTTGCGTGAGCGGAAAGATGGCCGCTTCCCGGCCCTGCTGCAGG
GAGCTCAAAATGGAGGACGCGGCGCTCGGGAGAGCGGGCGGGTGAGTCACCCACACAAAGGAAAAGGGCC
TTTCCGTCCTCAGCCGTCGCTTCATGTGACTCCACGGAGTACCGGGCGCCGTCCAGGCACCTCGATTAGT
TCTCGAGCTTTTGGAGTACGTCGTCTTTAGGTTGGGGGGAGGGGTTTTATGCGATGGAGTTTCCCCACAC
TGAGTGGGTGGAGACTGAAGTTAGGCCAGCTTGGCACTTGATGTAATTCTCCTTGGAATTTGCCCTTTTT
GAGTTTGGATCTTGGTTCATTCTCAAGCCTCAGACAGTGGTTCAAAGTTTTTTTCTTCCATTTCAGGTGT
CGTGACGTACGGCCACCATGACCGAGTACAAGCCCACGGTGCGCCTCGCCACCCGCGACGACGTCCCCAG
GGCCGTACGCACCCTCGCCGCCGCGTTCGCCGACTACCCCGCCACGCGCCACACCGTCGATCCGGACCGC
CACATCGAGCGGGTCACCGAGCTGCAAGAACTCTTCCTCACGCGCGTCGGGCTCGACATCGGCAAGGTGT
GGGTCGCGGACGACGGCGCCGCCGTGGCGGTCTGGACCACGCCGGAGAGCGTCGAAGCGGGGGCGGTGTT
CGCCGAGATCGGCCCGCGCATGGCCGAGTTGAGCGGTTCCCGGCTGGCCGCGCAGCAACAGATGGAAGGC
CTCCTGGCGCCGCACCGGCCCAAGGAGCCCGCGTGGTTCCTGGCCACCGTCGGAGTCTCGCCCGACCACC
AGGGCAAGGGTCTGGGCAGCGCCGTCGTGCTCCCCGGAGTGGAGGCGGCCGAGCGCGCCGGGGTGCCCGC
CTTCCTGGAGACCTCCGCGCCCCGCAACCTCCCCTTCTACGAGCGGCTCGGCTTCACCGTCACCGCCGAC
GTCGAGGTGCCCGAAGGACCGCGCACCTGGTGCATGACCCGCAAGCCCGGTGCCTGAACGCGTTAAGTCG
ACAATCAACCTCTGGATTACAAAATTTGTGAAAGATTGACTGGTATTCTTAACTATGTTGCTCCTTTTAC
GCTATGTGGATACGCTGCTTTAATGCCTTTGTATCATGCTATTGCTTCCCGTATGGCTTTCATTTTCTCC
TCCTTGTATAAATCCTGGTTGCTGTCTCTTTATGAGGAGTTGTGGCCCGTTGTCAGGCAACGTGGCGTGG
TGTGCACTGTGTTTGCTGACGCAACCCCCACTGGTTGGGGCATTGCCACCACCTGTCAGCTCCTTTCCGG
GACTTTCGCTTTCCCCCTCCCTATTGCCACGGCGGAACTCATCGCCGCCTGCCTTGCCCGCTGCTGGACA
GGGGCTCGGCTGTTGGGCACTGACAATTCCGTGGTGTTGTCGGGGAAATCATCGTCCTTTCCTTGGCTGC
TCGCCTGTGTTGCCACCTGGATTCTGCGCGGGACGTCCTTCTGCTACGTCCCTTCGGCCCTCAATCCAGC
GGACCTTCCTTCCCGCGGCCTGCTGCCGGCTCTGCGGCCTCTTCCGCGTCTTCGCCTTCGCCCTCAGACG
AGTCGGATCTCCCTTTGGGCCGCCTCCCCGCGTCGACTTTAAGACCAATGACTTACAAGGCAGCTGTAGA
TCTTAGCCACTTTTTAAAAGAAAAGGGGGGACTGGAAGGGCTAATTCACTCCCAACGAAGACAAGATCTG
CTTTTTGCTTGTACTGGGTCTCTCTGGTTAGACCAGATCTGAGCCTGGGAGCTCTCTGGCTAACTAGGGA
ACCCACTGCTTAAGCCTCAATAAAGCTTGCCTTGAGTGCTTCAAGTAGTGTGTGCCCGTCTGTTGTGTGA
CTCTGGTAACTAGAGATCCCTCAGACCCTTTTAGTCAGTGTGGAAAATCTCTAGCAGTACGTATAGTAGT
TCATGTCATCTTATTATTCAGTATTTATAACTTGCAAAGAAATGAATATCAGAGAGTGAGAGGAACTTGT
TTATTGCAGCTTATAATGGTTACAAATAAAGCAATAGCATCACAAATTTCACAAATAAAGCATTTTTTTC
ACTGCATTCTAGTTGTGGTTTGTCCAAACTCATCAATGTATCTTATCATGTCTGGCTCTAGCTATCCCGC
CCCTAACTCCGCCCATCCCGCCCCTAACTCCGCCCAGTTCCGCCCATTCTCCGCCCCATGGCTGACTAAT
TTTTTTTATTTATGCAGAGGCCGAGGCCGCCTCGGCCTCTGAGCTATTCCAGAAGTAGTGAGGAGGCTTT
TTTGGAGGCCTAGGGACGTACCCAATTCGCCCTATAGTGAGTCGTATTACGCGCGCTCACTGGCCGTCGT
TTTACAACGTCGTGACTGGGAAAACCCTGGCGTTACCCAACTTAATCGCCTTGCAGCACATCCCCCTTTC
GCCAGCTGGCGTAATAGCGAAGAGGCCCGCACCGATCGCCCTTCCCAACAGTTGCGCAGCCTGAATGGCG
AATGGG
[124 nt withheld, positions 3367-3490]
C
[91 nt withheld, positions 3492-3582]
A
[49 nt withheld, positions 3584-3632]
CCTTTGACGTTGGAGTCCACGTTCTTT
[37 nt withheld, positions 3660-3696]
ACCCTATCTCGGTCTATTCTTTTGATTTATAAGGGATTTTGCCGATTTCGGCCTATTGGTTAAAAAATGA
GCTGATTTAACAAAAATTTAACGCGAATTTTAACAAAATATTAACGCTTACAATTTAGGTGGCACTTTTC
GGGGAAATGTGCGCGGAACCCCTATTTGTTTATTTTTCTAAATACATTCAAATATGTATCCGCTCATGAG
ACAATAACCCTGATAAATGCTTCAATAATATTGAAAAAGGAAGAGTATGAGTATTCAACATTTCCGTGTC
GCCCTTATTCCCTTTTTTGCGGCATTTTGCCTTCCTGTTTTTGCTCACCCAGAAACGCTGGTGAAAGTAA
AAGATGCTGAAGATCAGTTGGGTGCACGAGTGGGTTACATCGAACTGGATCTCAACAGCGGTAAGATCCT
TGAGAGTTTTCGCCCCGAAGAACGTTTTCCAATGATGAGCACTTTTAAAGTTCTGCTATGTGGCGCGGTA
TTATCCCGTATTGACGCCGGGCAAGAGCAACTCGGTCGCCGCATACACTATTCTCAGAATGACTTGGTTG
AGTACTCACCAGTCACAGAAAAGCATCTTACGGATGGCATGACAGTAAGAGAATTATGCAGTGCTGCCAT
AACCATGAGTGATAACACTGCGGCCAACTTACTTCTGACAACGATCGGAGGACCGAAGGAGCTAACCGCT
TTTTTGCACAACATGGGGGATCATGTAACTCGCCTTGATCGTTGGGAACCGGAGCTGAATGAAGCCATAC
CAAACGACGAGCGTGACACCACGATGCCTGTAGCAATGGCAACAACGTTGCGCAAACTATTAACTGGCGA
ACTACTTACTCTAGCTTCCCGGCAACAATTAATAGACTGGATGGAGGCGGATAAAGTTGCAGGACCACTT
CTGCGCTCGGCCCTTCCGGCTGGCTGGTTTATTGCTGATAAATCTGGAGCCGGTGAGCGTGGGTCTCGCG
GTATCATTGCAGCACTGGGGCCAGATGGTAAGCCCTCCCGTATCGTAGTTATCTACACGACGGGGAGTCA
GGCAACTATGGATGAACGAAATAGACAGATCGCTGAGATAGGTGCCTCACTGATTAAGCATTGGTAACTG
TCAGACCAAGTTTACTCATATATACTTTAGATTGATTTAAAACTTCATTTTTAATTTAAAAGGATCTAGG
TGAAGATCCTTTTTGATAATCTCATGACCAAAATCCCTTAACGTGAGTTTTCGTTCCACTGAGCGTCAGA
CCCCGTAGAAAAGATCAAAGGATCTTCTTGAGATCCTTTTTTTCTGCGCGTAATCTGCTGCTTGCAAACA
AAAAAACCACCGCTACCAGCGGTGGTTTGTTTGCCGGATCAAGAGCTACCAACTCTTTTTCCGAAGGTAA
CTGGCTTCAGCAGAGCGCAGATACCAAATACTGTTCTTCTAGTGTAGCCGTAGTTAGGCCACCACTTCAA
GAACTCTGTAGCACCGCCTACATACCTCGCTCTGCTAATCCTGTTACCAGTGGCTGCTGCCAGTGGCGAT
AAGTCGTGTCTTACCGGGTTGGACTCAAGACGATAGTTACCGGATAAGGCGCAGCGGTCGGGCTGAACGG
GGGGTTCGTGCACACAGCCCAGCTTGGAGCGAACGACCTACACCGAACTGAGATACCTACAGCGTGAGCT
ATGAGAAAGCGCCACGCTTCCCGAAGGGAGAAAGGCGGACAGGTATCCGGTAAGCGGCAGGGTCGGAACA
GGAGAGCGCACGAGGGAGCTTCCAGGGGGAAACGCCTGGTATCTTTATAGTCCTGTCGGGTTTCGCCACC
TCTGACTTGAGCGTCGATTTTTGTGATGCTCGTCAGGGGGGCGGAGCCTATGGAAAAACGCCAGCAACGC
GGCCTTTTTACGGTTCCTGGCCTTTTGCTGGCCTTTTGCTCACATGTTCTTTCCTGCGTTATCCCCTGAT
TCTGTGGATAACCGTATTACCGCCTTTGAGTGAGCTGATACCGCTCGCCGCAGCCGAACGACCGAGCGCA
GCGAGTCAGTGAGCGAGGAAGCGGAAGAGCGCCCAATACGCAAACCGCCTCTCCCCGCGCGTTGGCCGAT
TCATTAATGCAGCTGGCACGACAGGTTTCCCGACTGGAAAGCGGGCAGTGAGCGCAACGCAATTAATGTG
AGTTAGCTCACTCATTAGGCACCCCAGGCTTTACACTTTATGCTTCCGGCTCGTATGTTGTGTGGAATTG
TGAGCGGATAACAATTTCACACAGGAAACAGCTATGACCATGATTACGCCAAGCGCGCAATTAACCCTCA
CTAAAGGGAACAAAAGCTGGAGCTGCAAGCTTAATGTAGTCTTATGCAATACTCTTGTAGTCTTGCAACA
TGGTAACGATGAGTTAGCAACATGCCTTACAAGGAGAGAAAAAGCACCGTGCATGCCGATTGGTGGAAGT
AAGGTGGTACGATCGTGCCTTATTAGGAAGGCAACAGACGGGTCTGACATGGATTGGACGAACCACTGAA
TTGCCGCATTGCAGAGATATTGTATTTAAGTGCCTAGCTCGATACATAAACGGGTCTCTCTGGTTAGACC
AGATCTGAGCCTGGGAGCTCTCTGGCTAACTAGGGAACCCACTGCTTAAGCCTCAATAAAGCTTGCCTTG
AGTGCTTCAAGTAGTGTGTGCCCGTCTGTTGTGTGACTCTGGTAACTAGAGATCCCTCAGACCCTTTTAG
TCAGTGTGGAAAATCTCTAGCAGTGGCGCCCGAACAGGGACTTGAAAGCGAAAGGGAAACCAGAGGAGCT
CTCTCGACGCAGGACTCGGCTTGCTGAAGCGCGCACGGCAAGAGGCGAGGGGCGGCGACTGGTGAGTACG
CCAAAAATTTTGACTAGCGGAGGCTAGAAGGAGAGAGATGGGTGCGAGAGCGTCAGTATTAAGCGGGGGA
GAATTAGATCGCGATGGGAAAAAATTCGGTTAAGGCCAGGGGGAAAGAAAAAATATAAATTAAAACATAT
AGTATGGGCAAGCAGGGAGCTAGAACGATTCGCAGTTAATCCTGGCCTGTTAGAAACATCAGAAGGCTGT
AGACAAATACTGGGACAGCTACAACCATCCCTTCAGACAGGATCAGAAGAACTTAGATCATTATATAATA
CAGTAGCAACCCTCTATTGTGTGCATCAAAGGATAGAGATAAAAGACACCAAGGAAGCTTTAGACAAGAT
AGAGGAAGAGCAAAACAAAAGTAAGACCACCGCACAGCAAGCGGCCGCTGATCTTCAGACCTGGAGGAGG
AGATATGAGGGACAATTGGAGAAGTGAATTATATAAATATAAAGTAGTAAAAATTGAACCATTAGGAGTA
GCACCCACCAAGGCAAAGAGAAGAGTGGTGCAGAGAGAAAAAAGAGCAGTGGGAATAGGAGCTTTGTTCC
TTGGGTTCTTGGGAGCAGCAGGAAGCACTATGGGCGCAGCGTCAATGACGCTGACGGTACAGGCCAGACA
ATTATTGTCTGGTATAGTGCAGCAGCAGAACAATTTGCTGAGGGCTATTGAGGCGCAACAGCATCTGTTG
CAACTCACAGTCTGGGGCATCAAGCAGCTCCAGGCAAGAATCCTGGCTGTGGAAAGATACCTAAAGGATC
AACAGCTCCTGGGGATTTGGGGTTGCTCTGGAAAACTCATTTGCACCACTGCTGTGCCTTGGAATGCTAG
TTGGAGTAATAAATCTCTGGAACAGATTTGGAATCACACGACCTGGATGGAGTGGGACAGAGAAATTAAC
AATTACACAAGCTTAATACACTCCTTAATTGAAGAATCGCAAAACCAGCAAGAAAAGAATGAACAAGAAT
TATTGGAATTAGATAAATGGGCAAGTTTGTGGAATTGGTTTAACATAACAAATTGGCTGTGGTATATAAA
ATTATTCATAATGATAGTAGGAGGCTTGGTAGGTTTAAGAATAGTTTTTGCTGTACTTTCTATAGTGAAT
AGAGTTAGGCAGGGATATTCACCATTATCGTTTCAGACCCACCTCCCAACCCCGAGGGGACCCAGAGAGG
GCCTATTTCCCATGATTCCTTCATATTTGCATATACGATACAAGGCTGTTAGAGAGATAATTAGAATTAA
TTTGACTGTAAACACAAAGATATTAGTACAAAATACGTGACGTAGAAAGTAATAATTTCTTGGGTAGTTT
GCAGTTTTAAAATTATGTTTTAAAATGGACTATCATATGCTTACCGTAACTTGAAAGTATTTCGATTTCT
TGGCTTTATATATCTTGTGGAAAGGACGAAACACCGGAGGGTGCCATTGACCGCAAGTTTTAGAGCTAGA
AATAGCAAGTTAAAATAAGGCTAGTCCGTTATCAACTTGAAAAAGTGGCACCGAGTCGGTGCTTTTTTAA
GCTTGGCGTAACTAGATCTTGAGACAAATGGCAGTATTCATCCACAATTTTAAAAGAAAAGGGGGGATTG
GGGGGTACAGTGCAGGGGAAAGAATAGTAGACATAATAGCAACAGACATACAAACTAAAGAATTACAAAA
ACAAATTACAAAAATTCAAAATTTTCGGGTTTATTACAGGGACAGCAGAGATCCACTTTGGCGCCGGCTC
GAGGGGG
