>Addgene plasmid #77410 | PFKL gRNA (BRDN0001146574) | depositor partial sequence | sequence record 144870 | Target Sequence
GAGGGTGCCATTGACCGCAA
