>Addgene plasmid #77410 | PFKL gRNA (BRDN0001146574) | addgene partial sequence | sequence record 187707 | hU6-F
TAGAAAGTAATAATTTCTTGGGTAGTTTGCAGTTTTAAAATTATGTTTTAAAATGGACTATCATATGCTT
ACCGTAACTTGAAAGTATTTCGATTTCTTGGCTTTATATATCTTGTGGAAAGGACGAAACACCGGAGGGT
GCCATTGACCGCAAGTTTTAGAGCTAGAAATAGCAAGTTAAAATAAGGCTAGTCCGTTATCAACTTGAAA
AAGTGGCACCGAGTCGGTGCTTTTTTAAGCTTGGCGTAACTAGATCTTGAGACAAATGGCAGTATTCATC
CACAATTTTAAAAGAAAAGGGGGGATTGGGGGGTACAGTGCAGGGGAAAGAATAGTAGACATAATAGCAA
CAGACATACAAACTAAAGAATTACAAAAACAAATTACAAAAATTCAAAATTTTCGGGTTTATTACAGGGA
CAGCAGAGATCCACTTTGGCGCCGGCTCGAGGGGGCCCGGGTGCAAAGATGGATAAAGTTTTAAACAGAG
AGGAATCTTTGCAGCTAATGGACCTTCTAGGTCTTGAAAGGAGTGGGAATTGGCTCCGGTGCCCGTCAGT
GGGCAGAGCG
